Addgene plasmid #92329: pJL006
Purpose: Express mEos3.2 tagged FtsZD212A mutant in E coli
Depositing lab: Jie Xiao. Depositing organization: Johns Hopkins University and School of Medicine. Publication: Influence of FtsZ GTPase activity and concentration on nanoscale Z-ring structure in vivo revealed by three-dimensional Superresolution imaging. Lyu Z, Coltharp C, Yang X, Xiao J. Biopolymers. 2016 Oct;105(10):725-34. doi: 10.1002/bip.22895. PubMed 27310678.
Backbone
  Vector backbone: pCA24N
  Backbone manufacturer: NBRP-E.coli at NIG
  Backbone size w/o insert (bp): 4500
  Modifications to backbone: replaced N-terminal 6xHis with novel SpeI site, results in 6bp reduced expression
  Vector type: Bacterial Expression
Growth in bacteria
  Bacterial resistance: Chloramphenicol, 25 μg/mL
  Growth temperature: 37°C
  Growth strain: DH5alpha
  Growth instructions: For fluorescence studies, grow at RT or 30C. Note the depositor uses BW25113 for molecular/imaging assays, as this strain provided a more “wild-type” background.
  Copy number: High Copy
Gene/Insert
  Gene/Insert name: FtsZ
  Species: E. coli
  Insert size (bp): 1149
  Mutation: D212A
  Promoter: T5-lac
  Tag / fusion protein: mEos3.2 (C terminal on insert)
  Cloning method: Ligation Independent Cloning
  Sequencing primers: 5′ ctttcgtcttcacctcgagaaatc; 3′ gctaattaagcttggctgcaggt
Terms and licenses: Academic/Nonprofit Terms; Industry Terms: Not Available to Industry
How to cite: pJL006 was a gift from Jie Xiao (Addgene plasmid # 92329 ; http://n2t.net/addgene:92329 ; RRID:Addgene_92329)
