[The description below was written by a language model from this plasmid's Addgene catalogue record and pLannotate feature annotations shown in this document.]
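Description:
pJL006 is a bacterial expression plasmid built on the pCA24N backbone (the vector used for the ASKA E. coli ORF collection) and designed to produce a fluorescently tagged mutant of the cell division protein FtsZ in E. coli. It replicates from a high-copy ColE1/pMB1-type origin and is selected with chloramphenicol through a cat gene driven by its own promoter. The sequenced plasmid is about 6.3 kb. The backbone was modified by replacing the N-terminal 6xHis tag with a SpeI site, a change the record associates with reduced expression. Short annotated fragments of rop, bom, IS1, β-lactamase and lacZα appear to be non-functional remnants of the vector's construction history.

The payload is the 1,149 bp E. coli ftsZ coding sequence carrying the D212A substitution, fused at its C terminus, after a short linker region, to mEos3.2, a monomeric green-to-red photoconvertible fluorescent protein. Transcription comes from a phage T5 promoter with an embedded lac operator plus a second downstream operator (T5-lac), and ends at the lambda t0 terminator. A plasmid-borne lacI gene with its own promoter supplies the repressor, so expression is kept low until it is relieved by IPTG, and the level of the fusion can be tuned.

FtsZ polymerises into the Z ring at the future division site and has GTPase activity. The associated study examined how that activity and FtsZ concentration affect nanoscale Z-ring structure in living cells. Photoconversion of mEos3.2 makes the fusion suitable for single-molecule localisation (PALM-type) three-dimensional superresolution imaging of the mutant protein.
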