Features (pLannotate 1.2.2; 19 found; start..end, strand, type, name):
    116..160     +  promoter       T5 promoter: bacteriophage T5 promoter for E. coli RNA polymerase, with embedded lac operator
    168..184     +  protein_bind   lac operator: The lac repressor binds to the lac operator to inhibit transcription in E. coli. This inhibition can be relieved by adding lactose or isopropyl-β-D-thiogalactopyranoside (IPTG). lac repressor encoded by lacI
    227..1375    +  CDS            ftsZ: FTSZ_ECOLI - Also known as sfiB, sulB. Experimental evidence at protein level: Swiss-Prot protein existence level 1. Essential cell division protein that forms a contractile ring structure (Z ring) at the future cell division site. The regulation of the ring assembly controls the timing and the location of cell division. One of the functions of the FtsZ ring is to recruit other cell division proteins to the septum to produce a new cell wall between the dividing cells. Binds GTP and shows GTPase activity. Polymerization and bundle formation is enhanced by CbeA. From Escherichia coli (strain K12
   1412..2089    +  CDS            mEos3.2: mEos3.2 is a photoconvertible green/yellow fluorescent protein published in 2012, derived from Lobophyllia hemprichii. It is reported to be a rapidly-maturing monomer with moderate acid sensitivity.
   2141..2235    +  terminator     lambda t0 terminator: transcription terminator from phage lambda
   2272..2311    +  CDS            rop (fragment): Rop protein, which maintains plasmids at low copy number; rop
   2413..2453    +  misc_feature   bom (fragment): basis of mobility region from pBR322
   2535..2671    -  mobile_element IS1 (fragment): prokaryotic transposable element IS1
   2792..2894    +  promoter       cat promoter: promoter of the E. coli cat gene encoding chloramphenicol acetyltransferase
   2895..3554    +  CDS            CmR: chloramphenicol acetyltransferase; cat; confers resistance to chloramphenicol
   3862..3933    +  CDS            bla(M) (fragment): β-lactamase lacking the signal sequence; bla(M); allows cytosolic expression of β-lactamase
   4105..4693    +  rep_origin     ori: high-copy-number ColE1/pMB1/pBR322/pUC origin of replication
   4879..4930    -  misc_feature   bom (fragment): basis of mobility region from pBR322
   4937..5014    +  promoter       lacI promoter: lacI
   5015..6097    +  CDS            lacI: lac repressor; lacI; The lac repressor binds to the lac operator to inhibit transcription in E. coli. This inhibition can be relieved by adding lactose or isopropyl-β-D-thiogalactopyranoside (IPTG).
   6110..6131    +  protein_bind   CAP binding site: CAP binding activates transcription in the presence of cAMP. E. coli catabolite activator protein
   6146..6176    +  promoter       lac promoter: promoter for the E. coli lac operon
   6184..6200    +  protein_bind   lac operator: The lac repressor binds to the lac operator to inhibit transcription in E. coli. This inhibition can be relieved by adding lactose or isopropyl-β-D-thiogalactopyranoside (IPTG). lac repressor encoded by lacI
   6220..36      +  CDS            lacZα (fragment) (across the origin): LacZα fragment of β-galactosidase; lacZ fragment
>Addgene plasmid #92329 | pJL006 | addgene full sequence | sequence record 190328 | Addgene NGS Result
AAGAGGCCCGCACCGATCGCCCTTCCCAACAGTTGCCTAAGAAACCATTATTATCATGACATTAACCTAT
AAAAATAGGCGTATCACGAGGCCCTTTCGTCTTCACCTCGAGAAATCATAAAAAATTTATTTGCTTTGTG
AGCGGATAACAATTATAATAGATTCAATTGTGAGCGGATAACAATTTCACACAGAATTCATTAAAGAGGA
GAAATTAACTACTAGTATGTTTGAACCAATGGAACTTACCAATGACGCGGTGATTAAAGTCATCGGCGTC
GGCGGCGGCGGCGGTAATGCTGTTGAACACATGGTGCGCGAGCGCATTGAAGGTGTTGAATTCTTCGCGG
TAAATACCGATGCACAAGCGCTGCGTAAAACAGCGGTTGGACAGACGATTCAAATCGGTAGCGGTATCAC
CAAAGGACTGGGCGCTGGCGCTAATCCAGAAGTTGGCCGCAATGCGGCTGATGAGGATCGCGATGCATTG
CGTGCGGCGCTGGAAGGTGCAGACATGGTCTTTATTGCTGCGGGTATGGGTGGTGGTACCGGTACAGGTG
CAGCACCAGTCGTCGCTGAAGTGGCAAAAGATTTGGGTATCCTGACCGTTGCTGTCGTCACTAAGCCTTT
CAACTTTGAAGGCAAGAAGCGTATGGCATTCGCGGAGCAGGGGATCACTGAACTGTCCAAGCATGTGGAC
TCTCTGATCACTATCCCGAACGACAAACTGCTGAAAGTTCTGGGCCGCGGTATCTCCCTGCTGGATGCGT
TTGGCGCAGCGAACGATGTACTGAAAGGCGCTGTGCAAGGTATCGCTGAACTGATTACTCGTCCGGGTTT
GATGAACGTGGACTTTGCAGCCGTACGCACCGTAATGTCTGAGATGGGCTACGCAATGATGGGTTCTGGC
GTGGCGAGCGGTGAAGACCGTGCGGAAGAAGCTGCTGAAATGGCTATCTCTTCTCCGCTGCTGGAAGATA
TCGACCTGTCTGGCGCGCGCGGCGTGCTGGTTAACATCACGGCGGGCTTCGATCTGCGTCTGGATGAGTT
CGAAACGGTAGGTAACACCATCCGTGCATTTGCTTCCGACAACGCGACTGTGGTTATCGGTACTTCTCTT
GACCCGGATATGAATGACGAGCTGCGCGTAACCGTTGTTGCGACAGGTATCGGCATGGACAAACGTCCTG
AAATCACTCTGGTGACCAATAAGCAGGTTCAGCAGCCAGTGATGGATCGCTACCAGCAGCATGGGATGGC
TCCGCTGACCCAGGAGCAGAAGCCGGTTGCTAAAGTCGTGAATGACAATGCGCCGCAAACTGCGAAAGAG
CCGGATTATCTGGATATCCCAGCATTCCTGCGTAAGCAAGCTGATGGATCCGCTGGCTCCGCTGCTGGTT
CTGGCGAATTCATGAGTGCGATTAAGCCAGACATGAAGATCAAACTCCGTATGGAAGGCAACGTAAACGG
GCACCACTTTGTGATCGACGGAGATGGTACAGGCAAGCCTTTTGAGGGAAAACAGAGTATGGATCTTGAA
GTCAAAGAGGGCGGACCTCTGCCTTTTGCCTTTGATATCCTGACCACTGCATTCCATTACGGCAACAGGG
TATTCGCCAAATATCCAGACAACATACAAGACTATTTTAAGCAGTCGTTTCCTAAGGGGTATTCGTGGGA
ACGAAGCTTGACTTTCGAAGACGGGGGCATTTGCAATGCCAGAAACGACATAACAATGGAAGGGGACACT
TTCTATAATAAAGTTCGATTTTATGGTACCAACTTTCCCGCCAATGGTCCAGTTATGCAGAAGAAGACGC
TGAAATGGGAGCCCTCCACTGAGAAAATGTATGTGCGTGATGGAGTGCTGACGGGTGATATTGAAATGGC
TTTGTTGCTTGAAGGAAATGCCCATTACCGATGTGACTTCAGAACTACTTACAAAGCTAAGGAGAAGGGT
GTCAAGTTACCAGGCGCACACTTTGTGGACCACTGCATTGAGATTTTAAGCCATGACAAAGATTACAACA
AGGTTAAGCTGTATGAGCATGCTGTTGCTCATTCTGGATTGCCTGACAATGCCAGACGATAAGCGGCCGC
TAAGGGTCGACCTGCAGCCAAGCTTAATTAGCTGAGCTTGGACTCCTGTTGATAGATCCAGTAATGACCT
CAGAACTCCATCTGGATTTGTTCAGAACGCTCGGTTGCCGCCGGGCGTTTTTTATTGGTGAGAATCCAAG
CTAGGGGAATTCATCGTGACTGACTGACGATCTGCCTCGCGCGTTTCGGTGATGACGGTGAAAACCTCTG
ACACATGCAGCTCCCGGAGACGGTCACAGCTTGTCTGTAAGCGGATGCCGGGAGCAGACAAGCCCGTCAG
GGCGCGTCAGCGGGTGTTGGCGGGTGTCGGGGCGCAGCCATGACCCGGTCACGTAGCGATAGCGGAGTGT
ATAATTCTTGAAGACGAAAGGGCCTCGTGATACGCCTATTTTTATAGGTTAATGTCATGATAATAATGGT
TTCTTAGGATCCGGGATGTCCGGCGGTGCTTTTGCCGTTACGCACCACCCCGTCAGTAGCTGAACAGGAG
GGACAGCTGATAGAAACAGAAGCCACTGGAGCACCTCAAAAACACCATCATACACTAAATCAGTAAGTTG
GCAGCATCACCCGACGCACTTTGCGCCGAATAAATACCTGTGACGGAAGATCACTTCGCAGAATAAATAA
ATCCTGGTGTCCCTGTTGATACCGGGAAGCCCTGGGCCAACTTTTGGCGAAAATGAGACGTTGATCGGCA
CGTAAGAGGTTCCAACTTTCACCATAATGAAATAAGATCACTACCGGGCGTATTTTTTGAGTTATCGAGA
TTTTCAGGAGCTAAGGAAGCTAAAATGGAGAAAAAAATCACTGGATATACCACCGTTGATATATCCCAAT
GGCATCGTAAAGAACATTTTGAGGCATTTCAGTCAGTTGCTCAATGTACCTATAACCAGACCGTTCAGCT
GGATATTACGGCCTTTTTAAAGACCGTAAAGAAAAATAAGCACAAGTTTTATCCGGCCTTTATTCACATT
CTTGCCCGCCTGATGAATGCTCATCCGGAATTCCGTATGGCAATGAAAGACGGTGAGCTGGTGATATGGG
ATAGTGTTCACCCTTGTTACACCGTTTTCCATGAGCAAACTGAAACGTTTTCATCGCTCTGGAGTGAATA
CCACGACGATTTCCGGCAGTTTCTACACATATATTCGCAAGATGTGGCGTGTTACGGTGAAAACCTGGCC
TATTTCCCTAAAGGGTTTATTGAGAATATGTTTTTCGTCTCAGCCAATCCCTGGGTGAGTTTCACCAGTT
TTGATTTAAACGTGGCCAATATGGACAACTTCTTCGCCCCCGTTTTCACCATGGGCAAATATTATACGCA
AGGCGACAAGGTGCTGATGCCGCTGGCGATTCAGGTTCATCATGCCGTTTGTGATGGCTTCCATGTCGGC
AGAATGCTTAATGAATTACAACAGTACTGCGATGAGTGGCAGGGCGGGGCGTAATTTTTTTAAGGCAGTT
ATTGGTGCCCTTAAACGCCTGGTTGCTACGCCTGAATAAGTGATAATAAGCGGATGAATGGCAGAAATTC
GAAAGCAAATTCGACCCGGTCGTCGGTTCAGGGCAGGGTCGTTAAATAGCCGCTTATGTCTATTGCTGGT
TTACCGGTTTATTGACTACCGGAAGCAGTGTGACCGTGTGCTTCTCAAATGCCTGAGGCCAGTTTGCTCA
GGCTCTCCCCGTGGAGGTAATAATTGACGTTATGATCATTTATTCTGCCTCCCAGAGCCTGATAAAAACG
GTTACCGGATCGAGTCAGGCAACTATGGATGAACGAAATAGACAGATCGCTTAGATAGGTGCCTCACTGA
TTAAGCATTGGTAACTGTCAGACCAAGTTTACTCATATATACTTTAGATTGATTTAAAACTTCATTTTTA
ATTTAAAAGGATCTAGGTGAAGATCCTTTTTGATAATCTCATGACCAAAATCCCTTAACGTGAGTTTTCG
TTCCACTGAGCGTCAGACCCCGTAGAAAAGATCAAAGGATCTTCTTGAGATCCTTTTTTTCTGCGCGTAA
TCTGCTGCTTGCAAACAAAAAAACCACCGCTACCAGCGGTGGTTTGTTTGCCGGATCAAGAGCTACCAAC
TCTTTTTCCGAAGGTAACTGGCTTCAGCAGAGCGCAGATACCAAATACTGTCCTTCTAGTGTAGCCGTAG
TTAGGCCACCACTTCAAGAACTCTGTAGCACCGCCTACATACCTCGCTCTGCTAATCCTGTTACCAGTGG
CTGCTGCCAGTGGCGATAAGTCGTGTCTTACCGGGTTGGACTCAAGACGATAGTTACCGGATAAGGCGCA
GCGGTCGGACTGAACGGGGGGTTCGTGCACACAGCCCAGCTTGGAGCGAACGACCTACACCGAACTGAGA
TACCTACAGCGTGAGCTATGAGAAAGCGCCACGCTTCCCGAAGGGAGAAAGGCGGACAGGTATCCGGTAA
GCGGCAGGGTCGGAACAGGAGAGCGCACGAGGGAGCTTCCAGGGGGAAACGCCTGGTATCTTTATAGTCC
TGTCGGGTTTCGCCACCTCTGACTTGAGCGTCGATTTTTGTGATGCTCGTCAGGGGGGCGGAGCCTATGG
AAAAACGCCAGCAACGCGGCCTTTTTACGGTTCCTGGCCTTTTGCTGGCCTTTTGCTCACATGTTCTTTC
CTGCGTTATCCCCTGATTCTGTGGATAACCGTATTACCGCCTTTGAGTGAGCTGATACCGCTCGCCGCAG
CCGAACGACCGAGCGCAGCGAGTCAGTGAGCGAGGAAGCGGAAGAGCGCCTGATGCGGTATTTTCTCCTT
ACGCATCTGTGCGGTATTTCACACCGCATAAATTCCGACACCATCGAATGGCGCAAAACCTTTCGCGGTA
TGGCATGATAGCGCCCGGAAGAGAGTCAATTCAGGGTGGTGAATGTGAAACCAGTAACGTTATACGATGT
CGCAGAGTATGCCGGTGTCTCTTATCAGACCGTTTCCCGCGTGGTGAACCAGGCCAGCCACGTTTCTGCG
AAAACGCGGGAAAAAGTGGAAGCGGCGATGGCGGAGCTGAATTACATTCCCAACCGCGTGGCACAACAAC
TGGCGGGCAAACAGTCGTTGCTGATTGGCGTTGCCACCTCCAGTCTGGCCCTGCACGCGCCGTCGCAAAT
TGTCGCGGCGATTAAATCTCGCGCCGATCAACTGGGTGCCAGCGTGGTGGTGTCGATGGTAGAACGAAGC
GGCGTCGAAGCCTGTAAAGCGGCGGTGCACAATCTTCTCGCGCAACGCGTCAGTGGGCTGATCATTAACT
ATCCGCTGGATGACCAGGATGCCATTGCTGTGGAAGCTGCCTGCACTAATGTTCCGGCGTTATTTCTTGA
TGTCTCTGACCAGACACCCATCAACAGTATTATTTTCTCCCATGAAGACGGTACGCGACTGGGCGTGGAG
CATCTGGTCGCATTGGGTCACCAGCAAATCGCGCTGTTAGCGGGCCCATTAAGTTCTGTCTCGGCGCGTC
TGCGTCTGGCTGGCTGGCATAAATATCTCACTCGCAATCAAATTCAGCCGATAGCGGAACGGGAAGGCGA
CTGGAGTGCCATGTCCGGTTTTCAACAAACCATGCAAATGCTGAATGAGGGCATCGTTCCCACTGCGATG
CTGGTTGCCAACGATCAGATGGCGCTGGGCGCAATGCGCGCCATTACCGAGTCCGGGCTGCGCGTTGGTG
CGGATATCTCGGTAGTGGGATACGACGATACCGAAGACAGCTCATGTTATATCCCGCCGTTAACCACCAT
CAAACAGGATTTTCGCCTGCTGGGGCAAACCAGCGTGGACCGCTTGCTGCAACTCTCTCAGGGCCAGGCG
GTGAAGGGCAATCAGCTGTTGCCCGTCTCACTGGTGAAAAGAAAAACCACCCTGGCGCCCAATACGCAAA
CCGCCTCTCCCCGCGCGTTGGCCGATTCATTAATGCAGCTGGCACGACAGGTTTCCCGACTGGAAAGCGG
GCAGTGAGCGCAACGCAACTAATGTAAGTTAGCTCACTCATTAGGCACCCCAGGCTTTACACTTTATGCT
TCCGGCTCGTATGTTGTGTGGAATTGTGAGCGGATAACAATTTCACACAGGAAACAGCTATGACCATGAT
TACGGATTCACTGGCCGTCGTTTTACAACGTCGTGACTGGGAAAACCCTGGCGTTACCCAACTTAATCGC
CTTGCAGCACATCCCCCTTTCGCCAGCTGGCGTAATAGCG
